# Supplementary material for: Detecting Protein-DNA Binding in Single Molecules using Antibody Guided Methylation
Source: bioRxiv preprint, doi:10.1101/2023.11.20.567792, version 1 (2023-11-20)
Supplement: ChAMP_v1.0 [file 567792_file02.zip › ChAMP_v1.0.gb]

LOCUS               ChAMP_v1_0        4452 bp ds-DNA   circular     27-MAR-2019
DEFINITION  .
ACCESSION   
VERSION     
SOURCE      .
  ORGANISM  .
COMMENT     
            
            
COMMENT     ApEinfo:methylated:1
FEATURES             Location/Qualifiers
     misc_feature    2764..3352
                     /ApEinfo_graphicformat=arrow_data {{0 1 2 0 0 -1} {} 0}
                     width 5 offset 0
                     /label=Ori
                     /ApEinfo_fwdcolor=cyan
                     /ApEinfo_revcolor=green
     misc_feature    complement(3530..4339)
                     /ApEinfo_graphicformat=arrow_data {{0 1 2 0 0 -1} {} 0}
                     width 5 offset 0
                     /label=Kan
                     /ApEinfo_fwdcolor=cyan
                     /ApEinfo_revcolor=green
     misc_feature    421..440
                     /ApEinfo_graphicformat=arrow_data {{0 1 2 0 0 -1} {} 0}
                     width 5 offset 0
                     /label=T7 Promoter
                     /ApEinfo_fwdcolor=#b1ffff
                     /ApEinfo_revcolor=green
     misc_feature    441..450
                     /label=Translation Enhancer
                     /ApEinfo_fwdcolor=#10c9ff
                     /ApEinfo_revcolor=green
     misc_feature    2308..2326
                     /label=T7 terminator
                     /ApEinfo_fwdcolor=#a3ffcc
                     /ApEinfo_revcolor=#00ff00
     misc_feature    2293..2301
                     /label=Stop
                     /ApEinfo_fwdcolor=#f12e20
                     /ApEinfo_revcolor=green
     misc_feature    2302..2307
                     /label=bglII
                     /ApEinfo_fwdcolor=#d689ff
                     /ApEinfo_revcolor=green
     misc_feature    466..1551
                     /label=MTase
                     /ApEinfo_fwdcolor=cyan
                     /ApEinfo_revcolor=green
     misc_feature    1552..1566
                     /label=Linker
                     /ApEinfo_fwdcolor=#00ff2e
                     /ApEinfo_revcolor=green
     misc_feature    2248..2262
                     /label=Linker(1)
                     /ApEinfo_label=Linker
                     /ApEinfo_fwdcolor=#00ff39
                     /ApEinfo_revcolor=green
     misc_feature    1567..1590
                     /label=FLAG
                     /ApEinfo_fwdcolor=#f4c0ff
                     /ApEinfo_revcolor=green
     misc_feature    1591..1611
                     /label=TEV cleavage site
                     /ApEinfo_fwdcolor=#bcbeff
                     /ApEinfo_revcolor=green
     misc_feature    1612..1647
                     /label=Linker(2)
                     /ApEinfo_label=Linker
                     /ApEinfo_fwdcolor=#00ff7e
                     /ApEinfo_revcolor=green
     misc_feature    1648..2247
                     /label=Protein G
                     /ApEinfo_fwdcolor=cyan
                     /ApEinfo_revcolor=green
     misc_feature    2263..2292
                     /label=His tag
                     /ApEinfo_fwdcolor=#bea3ff
                     /ApEinfo_revcolor=green
     misc_feature    2338..2343
                     /label=SphI
                     /ApEinfo_fwdcolor=#e11b19
                     /ApEinfo_revcolor=green
     misc_feature    402..407
                     /label=SacI
                     /ApEinfo_fwdcolor=#d60621
                     /ApEinfo_revcolor=green
     misc_feature    451..457
                     /label=RBS
                     /ApEinfo_fwdcolor=#007cff
                     /ApEinfo_revcolor=green
     misc_feature    2325..2330
                     /label=ApaI
                     /ApEinfo_fwdcolor=#e4183b
                     /ApEinfo_revcolor=green
     misc_feature    408..413
                     /label=XbaI
                     /ApEinfo_fwdcolor=#d84960
                     /ApEinfo_revcolor=green
ORIGIN
        1 tcgcgcgttt cggtgatgac ggtgaaaacc tctgacacat gcagctcccg gagacggtca
       61 cagcttgtct gtaagcggat gccgggagca gacaagcccg tcagggcgcg tcagcgggtg
      121 ttggcgggtg tcggggctgg cttaactatg cggcatcaga gcagattgta ctgagagtgc
      181 accatatgcg gtgtgaaata ccgcacagat gcgtaaggag aaaataccgc atcaggcgcc
      241 attcgccatt caggctgcgc aactgttggg aagggcgatc ggtgcgggcc tcttcgctat
      301 tacgccagct ggcgaaaggg ggatgtgctg caaggcgatt aagttgggta acgccagggt
      361 tttcccagtc acgacgttgt aaaacgacgg ccagagaatt cgagctcTCT AGAatggcca
      421 TAATACGACT CACTATAGGG TTAACTTTAA GAAGGAGATA TACATATGAC ACTTAAAGCG
      481 TTGGAGTTAT TTGCCGGGAT TGCGGGTATC ACGCATGGGC TGCGCGGTTT TGTCGAGCCT
      541 GTGGCCTTTG TTGAAATTAA TAAGGACGCA CAAGAATTTT TATCGACCAA GTTTCCAGAT
      601 AAGCCCGTCT TCGATGATGT TACTAAGTTT TCGAAACGCG ACTTCGATGA ACCCATCGAT
      661 ATGATCACGG GGGGGTTTCC ATGCACAGGC TTCAGCATTG CAGGAAAACG TAATGGGTTT
      721 GAGCACGCTG AGTCAGGTCT GTTTGGAGAG GTCGTCCGCA TTACAAAAGA GTACATGCCT
      781 AAGATGGTAT TCTTGGAAAA TTCAGGCATG TTGAGTCATA AGTATAACCT TGACATTGTC
      841 ATCCGCTCCA TGGATAGCTT GGGGTACGAC TGTCGTTGGG TTACGCTTCG CGCTACCGTT
      901 GTTGGAGCCC TTCATACCCG TCACCGCTGG TTTTGTTTAT GTACTCGCAA AGACCACATC
      961 CGTGAAACAT TAATTTGTGA TCGTGAAGTT ACCAAGTTCG ATTGGGAAAA TGATCGTCCG
     1021 CCTATCCAAG TAGACTCTCG CTCGTACGAA AATAGCCGCT TGGTCCGCTT CGCTGGATAT
     1081 AGTGTAGTTC CAGACCAGAT TCGCTACGCC TTTACCGGTT TATATACTGG TAATTTCTCG
     1141 CCATCGTTCT CGAAGACATT GGTGCCTGGG AGCCTGGAAG GCAGTATTTG TTTTAACGAA
     1201 GACAAAATTA CTAATGGTTA CTACAAGGAT GGGGTGTACT ATGAGTTTGT TCGCACAGAG
     1261 ACTCATCGTG AACCTGTTAA TATTCTTTTG ACACCTCGTG AGATCCCTAA TAAACATAAC
     1321 GGTAAGAAGC TGCTTACCCT GCCCGTGACC AAACGTTATT GGTGTACGCC TTGCGCCAGT
     1381 TACGGCAAAG GGACGGCAGG TGGTCGTGTC TTGACGGACC GCAGTAGCCA CAGTTTACCT
     1441 ACCCAAGTTA AGTTTAGCCC GGAGGGGGAA GATGGAAAGC ACTTGAGCGG TAAGTTCTGC
     1501 GCATGGTTAA TGGGTTACGA TAAGGAGTAC TTGGGAAATC TGTTAGAGTA CGGTGGATCG
     1561 GGAGGGGATT ATAAAGATGA CGACGACAAG GAGAACTTGT ATTTCCAGTC AGGGTCGGCA
     1621 GGGTCGGCTG CCGGGTCAGG AGAGTTCCTT CCGAAGACTN NNNNNNNNNN NNNNNNNNNN
     1681 NNNNNNNNNN NNNNNNNNNN NNNNNNNNNN NNNNNNNNNN NNNNNNNNNN NNNNNNNNNN
     1741 NNNNNNNNNN NNNNNNNNNN NNNNNNNNNN NNNNNNNNNN NNNNNNNNNN NNNNNNNNNN
     1801 NNNNNNNNNN NNNNNNNNNN NNNNNNNAAA CCCGAAGTAA TTGACGCATC TGAATTGACC
     1861 CCAGCAGTAA CGACGTATAA GCTTGTGATT AATGGTAAGA CACTTAAAGG CGAAACAACC
     1921 ACTGAAGCGG TAGATGCCGC GACAGCTGAA AAGGTGTTTA AACAGTACGC AAATGACAAC
     1981 GGCGTCGATG GTGAATGGAC TTACGACGAT GCAACTAAAA CTTTCACGGT CACAGAAAAG
     2041 CCTGAGGTAA TCGATGCCTC CGAACTTNNN NNNNNNNNNN NNNNNNNNNN NNNNNNNNNN
     2101 NNNNNNNNNN NNNNNNNNNN NNNNNNNNNN NNNNNNNNNN NNNNNNNNNN NNNNNNNNNN
     2161 NNNNNNNNNN NNNNNNNNNN NNNNNNNNNN NNNNNNNNNN NNNNNNNNNN NNNNNNNNNN
     2221 NNNNNNNNNN NNNNNNNNNN NNNNNNNGGA GGCAGTGGAG GTCACCATCA CCACCATCAT
     2281 CACCATCACC ACtgataata gagatctGCT AGTTATTGCT CAGCGGgccc atggccagca
     2341 tgcaagcttg gtgtaatcat ggtcatagct gtttcctgtg tgaaattgtt atccgctcac
     2401 aattccacac aacatacgag ccggaagcat aaagtgtaaa gcctggggtg cctaatgagt
     2461 gagctaactc acattaattg cgttgcgctc actgcccgct ttccagtcgg gaaacctgtc
     2521 gtgccagctg cattaatgaa tcggccaacg cgcggggaga ggcggtttgc gtattgggcg
     2581 ctcttccgct tcctcgctca ctgactcgct gcgctcggtc gttcggctgc ggcgagcggt
     2641 atcagctcac tcaaaggcgg taatacggtt atccacagaa tcaggggata acgcaggaaa
     2701 gaacatgtga gcaaaaggcc agcaaaaggc caggaaccgt aaaaaggccg cgttgctggc
     2761 gtttttccat aggctccgcc cccctgacga gcatcacaaa aatcgacgct caagtcagag
     2821 gtggcgaaac ccgacaggac tataaagata ccaggcgttt ccccctggaa gctccctcgt
     2881 gcgctctcct gttccgaccc tgccgcttac cggatacctg tccgcctttc tcccttcggg
     2941 aagcgtggcg ctttctcata gctcacgctg taggtatctc agttcggtgt aggtcgttcg
     3001 ctccaagctg ggctgtgtgc acgaaccccc cgttcagccc gaccgctgcg ccttatccgg
     3061 taactatcgt cttgagtcca acccggtaag acacgactta tcgccactgg cagcagccac
     3121 tggtaacagg attagcagag cgaggtatgt aggcggtgct acagagttct tgaagtggtg
     3181 gcctaactac ggctacacta gaagaacagt atttggtatc tgcgctctgc tgaagccagt
     3241 taccttcgga aaaagagttg gtagctcttg atccggcaaa caaaccaccg ctggtagcgg
     3301 tggttttttt gtttgcaagc agcagattac gcgcagaaaa aaaggatctc aagaagatcc
     3361 tttgatcttt tctacggggt ctgacgctca gtggaacgaa aactcacgtt aagggatttt
     3421 ggtcatgaga ttatcaaaaa ggatcttcac ctagatcctt ttaaattaaa aatgaagttt
     3481 taaatcaagc ccaatctgaa taatgttaca accaattaac caattctgat tagaaaaact
     3541 catcgagcat caaatgaaac tgcaatttat tcatatcagg attatcaata ccatattttt
     3601 gaaaaagccg tttctgtaat gaaggagaaa actcaccgag gcagttccat aggatggcaa
     3661 gatcctggta tcggtctgcg attccgactc gtccaacatc aatacaacct attaatttcc
     3721 cctcgtcaaa aataaggtta tcaagtgaga aatcaccatg agtgacgact gaatccggtg
     3781 agaatggcaa aagtttatgc atttctttcc agacttgttc aacaggccag ccattacgct
     3841 cgtcatcaaa atcactcgca tcaaccaaac cgttattcat tcgtgattgc gcctgagcga
     3901 gacgaaatac gcgatcgctg ttaaaaggac aattacaaac aggaatcgaa tgcaaccggc
     3961 gcaggaacac tgccagcgca tcaacaatat tttcacctga atcaggatat tcttctaata
     4021 cctggaatgc tgtttttccg gggatcgcag tggtgagtaa ccatgcatca tcaggagtac
     4081 ggataaaatg cttgatggtc ggaagaggca taaattccgt cagccagttt agtctgacca
     4141 tctcatctgt aacatcattg gcaacgctac ctttgccatg tttcagaaac aactctggcg
     4201 catcgggctt cccatacaag cgatagattg tcgcacctga ttgcccgaca ttatcgcgag
     4261 cccatttata cccatataaa tcagcatcca tgttggaatt taatcgcggc ctcgacgttt
     4321 cccgttgaat atggctcata acaccccttg tattactgtt tatgtaagca gacagtttta
     4381 ttgttcatga tgatatattt ttatcttgtg caatgtaaca tcagagattt tgagacacgg
     4441 gccagagctg ca    
//
